>Addgene plasmid #117602 | pEPOR2KN0030 | addgene full sequence | sequence record 228317 | Addgene NGS Result
GAACACTCTGTGCCGATGTATCACCTCTCGCAAGAATTCAAGCTTGGAGGTCAACATGGTGGAGCACGAC
ACTCTGGTCTACTCCAAAAATGTCAAAGATACAGTCTCAGAAGATCAAAGGGCTATTGAGACTTTTCAAC
AAAGGATAATTTCGGGAAACCTCCTCGGATTCCATTGCCCAGCTATCTGTCACTTCATCGAAAGGACAGT
AGAAAAGGAAGGTGGCTCCTACAAATGCCATCATTGCGATAAAGGAAAGGCTATCATTCAAGATCTCTCT
GCCGACAGTGGTCCCAAAGATGGACCCCCACCCACGAGGAGCATCGTGGAAAAAGAAGAGGTTCCAACCA
CGTCTACAAAGCAAGTGGATTGATGTGATAACATGGTGGAGCACGACACTCTGGTCTACTCCAAAAATGT
CAAAGATACAGTCTCAGAAGATCAAAGGGCTATTGAGACTTTTCAACAAAGGATAATTTCGGGAAACCTC
CTCGGATTCCATTGCCCAGCTATCTGTCACTTCATCGAAAGGACAGTAGAAAAGGAAGGTGGCTCCTACA
AATGCCATCATTGCGATAAAGGAAAGGCTATCATTCAAGATCTCTCTGCCGACAGTGGTCCCAAAGATGG
ACCCCCACCCACGAGGAGCATCGTGGAAAAAGAAGAGGTTCCAACCACGTCTACAAAGCAAGTGGATTGA
TGTGACATCTCCACTGACGTAAGGGATGACGCACAATCCCACTATCCTTCGCAAGACCCTTCCTCTATAT
AAGGAAGTTCATTTCATTTGGAGAGGACACGCTCGAGTATAAGAGCTCATTTTTACAACAATTACCAACA
ACAACAAACAACAAACAACATTACAATTACATTTACAATTATCGATACAATGGACAAGAAGTACTCCATT
GGGCTCGATATCGGCACAAACAGCGTCGGCTGGGCCGTCATTACGGACGAGTACAAGGTGCCGAGCAAAA
AATTCAAAGTTCTGGGCAATACCGATCGCCACAGCATAAAGAAGAACCTCATTGGCGCCCTCCTGTTCGA
CTCCGGGGAGACGGCCGAAGCCACGCGGCTCAAAAGAACAGCACGGCGCAGATATACCCGCAGAAAGAAT
CGGATCTGCTACCTGCAGGAGATCTTTAGTAATGAGATGGCTAAGGTGGATGACTCTTTCTTCCATAGGC
TGGAGGAGTCCTTTTTGGTGGAGGAGGATAAAAAGCACGAGCGCCACCCAATCTTTGGCAATATCGTGGA
CGAGGTGGCGTACCATGAAAAGTACCCAACCATATATCATCTGAGGAAGAAGCTTGTAGACAGTACTGAT
AAGGCTGACTTGCGGTTGATCTATCTCGCGCTGGCGCATATGATCAAATTTCGGGGACACTTCCTCATCG
AGGGGGACCTGAACCCAGACAACAGCGATGTCGACAAACTCTTTATCCAACTGGTTCAGACTTACAATCA
GCTTTTCGAAGAGAACCCGATCAACGCATCCGGAGTTGACGCCAAAGCAATCCTGAGCGCTAGGCTGTCC
AAATCCCGGCGGCTCGAAAACCTCATCGCACAGCTCCCTGGGGAGAAGAAGAACGGCCTGTTTGGTAATC
TTATCGCCCTGTCACTCGGGCTGACCCCCAACTTTAAATCTAACTTCGACCTGGCCGAAGATGCCAAGCT
TCAACTGAGCAAAGACACCTACGATGATGATCTCGACAATCTGCTGGCCCAGATCGGCGACCAGTACGCA
GACCTTTTTTTGGCGGCAAAGAACCTGTCAGACGCCATTCTGCTGAGTGATATTCTGCGAGTGAACACGG
AGATCACCAAAGCTCCGCTGAGCGCTAGTATGATCAAGCGCTATGATGAGCACCACCAAGACTTGACTTT
GCTGAAGGCCCTTGTCAGACAGCAACTGCCTGAGAAGTACAAGGAAATTTTCTTCGATCAGTCTAAAAAT
GGCTACGCCGGATACATTGACGGCGGAGCAAGCCAGGAGGAATTTTACAAATTTATTAAGCCCATCTTGG
AAAAAATGGACGGCACCGAGGAGCTGCTGGTAAAGCTTAACAGAGAAGATCTGTTGCGCAAACAGCGCAC
TTTCGACAATGGAAGCATCCCCCACCAGATTCACCTGGGCGAACTGCACGCTATCCTCAGGCGGCAAGAG
GATTTCTACCCCTTTTTGAAAGATAACAGGGAAAAGATTGAGAAAATCCTCACATTTCGGATACCCTACT
ATGTAGGCCCCCTCGCCCGGGGAAATTCCAGATTCGCGTGGATGACTCGCAAATCAGAAGAGACTATCAC
TCCCTGGAACTTCGAGGAAGTCGTGGATAAGGGGGCCTCTGCCCAGTCCTTCATCGAAAGGATGACTAAC
TTTGATAAAAATCTGCCTAACGAAAAGGTGCTTCCTAAACACTCTCTGCTGTACGAGTACTTCACAGTTT
ATAACGAGCTCACCAAGGTCAAATACGTCACAGAAGGGATGAGAAAGCCAGCATTCCTGTCTGGAGAGCA
GAAGAAAGCTATCGTGGACCTCCTCTTCAAGACGAACCGGAAAGTTACCGTGAAACAGCTCAAAGAAGAT
TATTTCAAAAAGATTGAATGTTTCGACTCTGTTGAAATCAGCGGAGTGGAGGATCGCTTCAACGCATCCC
TGGGAACGTATCACGATCTCCTGAAAATCATTAAAGACAAGGACTTCCTGGACAATGAGGAGAACGAGGA
CATTCTTGAGGACATTGTCCTCACCCTTACGTTGTTTGAAGATAGGGAGATGATTGAAGAACGCTTGAAA
ACTTACGCTCATCTCTTCGACGACAAAGTCATGAAACAGCTCAAGAGGCGCCGATATACAGGATGGGGGC
GGCTGTCAAGAAAACTGATCAATGGGATCCGAGACAAGCAGAGTGGAAAGACAATCCTGGATTTTCTTAA
GTCCGATGGATTTGCCAACCGGAACTTCATGCAGTTGATCCATGATGACTCTCTCACCTTTAAGGAGGAC
ATCCAGAAAGCACAAGTTTCTGGCCAGGGGGACAGTCTCCACGAGCACATCGCTAATCTTGCAGGTAGCC
CAGCTATCAAAAAGGGAATACTGCAGACCGTTAAGGTCGTGGATGAACTCGTCAAAGTAATGGGAAGGCA
TAAGCCCGAGAATATCGTTATCGAGATGGCCCGAGAGAACCAAACTACCCAGAAGGGACAGAAGAACAGT
AGGGAAAGGATGAAGAGGATTGAAGAGGGTATAAAAGAACTGGGGTCCCAAATCCTTAAGGAACACCCAG
TTGAAAACACCCAGCTTCAGAATGAGAAGCTCTACCTGTACTACCTGCAGAACGGCAGGGACATGTACGT
GGATCAGGAACTGGACATCAATCGGCTCTCCGACTACGACGTGGATCATATCGTGCCCCAGTCTTTTCTC
GCAGATGATTCTATTGATAATAAAGTGTTGACAAGATCCGATAAAAATAGAGGGAAGAGTGATAACGTCC
CCTCAGAAGAAGTTGTCAAGAAAATGAAAAATTATTGGCGGCAGCTGCTGAACGCCAAACTGATCACACA
ACGGAAGTTCGATAATCTGACTAAGGCTGAACGAGGTGGCCTGTCTGAGTTGGATAAAGCCGGCTTCATC
AAAAGGCAGCTTGTTGAGACACGCCAGATCACCAAGCACGTGGCCCAAATTCTCGATTCACGCATGAACA
CCAAGTACGATGAAAATGACAAACTGATTCGAGAGGTGAAAGTTATTACTCTGAAGTCTAAGCTGGTTTC
AGATTTCAGAAAGGACTTTCAGTTTTATAAGGTGAGAGAGATCAACAATTACCACCATGCGCATGATGCC
TACCTGAATGCAGTGGTAGGCACTGCACTTATCAAAAAATATCCCGCGCTTGAATCTGAATTTGTTTACG
GAGACTATAAAGTGTACGATGTTAGGAAAATGATCGCAAAGTCTGAGCAGGAAATAGGCAAGGCCACCGC
TAAGTACTTCTTTTACAGCAATATTATGAATTTTTTCAAGACCGAGATTACACTGGCCAATGGAGAGATT
CGGAAGGCACCACTTATCGAAACAAACGGAGAAACAGGAGAAATCGTGTGGGACAAGGGTAGGGATTTCG
CGACAGTCCGGAAGGTCCTGTCCATGCCGCAGGTGAACATCGTTAAAAAGACCGAAGTACAGACCGGAGG
CTTCTCCAAGGAAAGTATCCTCCCGAAAAGGAACAGCGACAAGCTGATCGCACGCAAAAAAGATTGGGAC
CCCAAGAAATACGGCGGATTCGATTCTCCTACAGTCGCTTACAGTGTACTGGTTGTGGCCAAAGTGGAGA
AAGGGAAGTCTAAAAAACTCAAAAGCGTCAAGGAACTGCTGGGCATCACAATCATGGAGCGATCAAGCTT
CGAAAAAAACCCCATCGACTTTCTCGAGGCGAAAGGATATAAAGAGGTCAAAAAAGACCTCATCATTAAG
CTTCCCAAGTACTCTCTCTTTGAGCTTGAAAACGGCCGGAAACGAATGCTCGCTAGTGCGGGCGAGCTGC
AGAAAGGTAACGAGCTGGCACTGCCCTCTAAATACGTTAATTTCTTGTATCTGGCCAGCCACTATGAAAA
GCTCAAAGGATCTCCCGAAGATAATGAGCAGAAGCAGCTGTTCGTGGAACAACACAAACACTACCTTGAT
GAGATCATCGAGCAAATAAGCGAATTCTCCAAAAGAGTGATCCTCGCCGACGCTAACCTCGATAAGGTGC
TTTCTGCTTACAATAAGCACAGGGATAAGCCCATCAGGGAGCAGGCAGAAAACATTATCCACTTGTTTAC
TCTGACCAACTTGGGCGCGCCTGCAGCCTTCAAGTACTTCGACACCACCATAGACAGAAAGCGGTACACC
TCTACAAAGGAGGTCCTGGACGCCACACTGATTCATCAGTCAATTACGGGGCTCTATGAAACAAGAATCG
ACCTCTCTCAGCTCGGTGGAGACAGCAGGGCTGACCCCAAGAAGAAGAGGAAGGTGGGTTCGATGGTGAG
CAAGGGCGAGGAGCTGTTCACCGGGGTGGTGCCCATCCTGGTCGAGCTGGACGGCGACGTAAACGGCCAC
AAGTTCAGCGTGTCCGGCGAGGGCGAGGGCGATGCCACCTACGGCAAGCTGACCCTGAAGTTCATCTGCA
CCACCGGCAAGCTGCCCGTGCCCTGGCCCACCCTCGTGACCACCTTCGGCTACGGCCTGCAGTGCTTCGC
CCGCTACCCCGACCACATGAAGCAGCACGACTTCTTCAAGTCCGCCATGCCCGAAGGCTACGTCCAGGAG
CGCACCATCTTCTTCAAGGACGACGGCAACTACAAGACCCGCGCCGAGGTGAAGTTCGAGGGCGACACCC
TGGTGAACCGCATCGAGCTGAAGGGCATCGACTTCAAGGAGGACGGCAACATCCTGGGGCACAAGCTGGA
GTACAACTACAACAGCCACAACGTCTATATCATGGCCGACAAGCAGAAGAACGGCATCAAGGTGAACTTC
AAGATCCGCCACAACATCGAGGACGGCAGCGTGCAGCTCGCCGACCACTACCAGCAGAACACCCCCATCG
GCGACGGCCCCGTGCTGCTGCCCGACAACCACTACCTGAGCTACCAGTCCGCCCTGAGCAAAGACCCCAA
CGAGAAGCGCGATCACATGGTCCTGCTGGAGTTCGTGACCGCCGCCGGGATCACTCTCGGCATGGACGAG
CTGTACAAGTGAGCTTGTCAAGCAGATCGTTCAAACATTTGGCAATAAAGTTTCTTAAGATTGAATCCTG
TTGCCGGTCTTGCGATGATTATCATATAATTTCTGTTGAATTACGTTAAGCATGTAATAATTAACATGTA
ATGCATGACGTTATTTATGAGATGGGTTTTTATGATTAGAGTCCCGCAATTATACATTTAATACGCGATA
GAAAACAAAATATAGCGCGCAAACTAGGATAAATTATCGCGCGCGGTGTCATCTATGTTACTAGATCGAC
GCTACTAGAATTCGAGCTCGGAGCATCTTCATTCTTAAGATATGAAGATAATCTTCAAAAGGCCCCTGGG
AATCTGAAAGAAGAGAAGCAGGCCCATTTATATGGGAAAGAACAATAGTATTTCTTATATAGGCCCATTT
AAGTTGAAAACAATCTTCAAAAGTCCCACATCGCTTAGATAAGAAAACGAAGCTGAGTTTATATACAGCT
AGAGTCGAAGTAGTGATTGCCGTTAATTTGGGAGTCCAGTTTTAGAGCTAGAAATAGCAAGTTAAAATAA
GGCTAGTCCGTTATCAACTTGAAAAAGTGGCACCGAGTCGGTGCTTTTTTTCTAGACCCAGCTTTCTTGT
ACAAAGTTGGCATTACGCTTTACGAGGATGCACATGTGACCGAGGGACACGAAGTGATCCGTTTAAACTA
TCAGTGTTTGACAGGATATATTGGCGGGTAAACCTAAGAGAAAAGAGCGTTTATTAGAATAATCGGATAT
TTAAAAGGGCGTGAAAAGGTTTATCCGTTCGTCCATTTGTATGTGCATGCCAACCACAGGGTTCCCCTCG
GGAGTCAGCCGTGCGGCTGCATGAAATCCTGGCCGGTTTGTCTGATGCCAAGCTGGCGGCCTGGCCGGCC
AGCTTGGCCGCTGAAGAAACCGAGCGCCGCCGTCTAAAAAGGTGATGTGTATTTGAGTAAAACAGCTTGC
GTCATGCGGTCGCTGCGTATATGATGCGATGAGTAAATAAACAAATACGCAAGGGGAACGCATGAAGGTT
ATCGCTGTACTTAACCAGAAAGGCGGGTCAGGCAAGACGACCATCGCAACCCATCTAGCCCGCGCCCTGC
AACTCGCCGGGGCCGATGTTCTGTTAGTCGATTCCGATCCCCAGGGCAGTGCCCGCGATTGGGCGGCCGT
GCGGGAAGATCAACCGCTAACCGTTGTCGGCATCGACCGCCCGACGATTGACCGCGACGTGAAGGCCATC
GGCCGGCGCGACTTCGTAGTGATCGACGGAGCGCCCCAGGCGGCGGACTTGGCTGTGTCCGCGATCAAGG
CAGCCGACTTCGTGCTGATTCCGGTGCAGCCAAGCCCTTACGACATATGGGCCACCGCCGACCTGGTGGA
GCTGGTTAAGCAGCGCATTGAGGTCACGGATGGAAGGCTACAAGCGGCCTTTGTCGTGTCGCGGGCGATC
AAAGGCACGCGCATCGGCGGTGAGGTTGCCGAGGCGCTGGCCGGGTACGAGCTGCCCATTCTTGAGTCCC
GTATCACGCAGCGCGTGAGCTACCCAGGCACTGCCGCCGCCGGCACAACCGTTCTTGAATCAGAACCCGA
GGGCGACGCTGCCCGCGAGGTCCAGGCGCTGGCCGCTGAAATTAAATCAAAACTCATTTGAGTTAATGAG
GTAAAGAGAAAATGAGCAAAAGCACAAACACGCTAAGTGCCGGCCGTCCGAGCGCACGCAGCAGCAAGGC
TGCAACGTTGGCCAGCCTGGCAGACACGCCAGCCATGAAGCGGGTCAACTTTCAGTTGCCGGCGGAGGAT
CACACCAAGCTGAAGATGTACGCGGTACGCCAAGGCAAGACCATTACCGAGCTGCTATCTGAATACATCG
CGCAGCTACCAGAGTAAATGAGCAAATGAATAAATGAGTAGATGAATTTTAGCGGCTAAAGGAGGCGGCA
TGGAAAATCAAGAACAACCAGGCACCGACGCCGTGGAATGCCCCATGTGTGGAGGAACGGGCGGTTGGCC
AGGCGTAAGCGGCTGGGTTGTCTGCCGGCCCTGCAATGGCACTGGAACCCCCAAGCCCGAGGAATCGGCG
TGAGCGGTCGCAAACCATCCGGCCCGGTACAAATCGGCGCGGCGCTGGGTGATGACCTGGTGGAGAAGTT
GAAGGCCGCGCAGGCCGCCCAGCGGCAACGCATCGAGGCAGAAGCACGCCCCGGTGAATCGTGGCAAGCG
GCCGCTGATCGAATCCGCAAAGAATCCCGGCAACCGCCGGCAGCCGGTGCGTCGTCGATTAGGAAGCCGC
CCAAGGGCGACGAGCAACCAGATTTTTTCGTTCCGATGCTCTATGACGTGGGCACCCGCGATAGTCGCAG
CATCATGGACGTGGCCGTTTTCCGTCTGTCGAAGCGTGACCGACGAGCTGGCGAGGTGATCCGCTACGAG
CTTCCAGACGGGCACGTAGAGGTTTCCGCAGGGCCGGCCGGCATGGCCAGTGTGTGGGATTACGACCTGG
TACTGATGGCGGTTTCCCATCTAACCGAATCCATGAACCGATACCGGGAAGGGAAGGGAGACAAGCCCGG
CCGCGTGTTCCGTCCACACGTTGCGGACGTACTCAAGTTCTGCCGGCGAGCCGATGGCGGAAAGCAGAAA
GACGACCTGGTAGAAACCTGCATTCGGTTAAACACCACGCACGTTGCCATGCAGCGTACGAAGAAGGCCA
AGAACGGCCGCCTGGTGACGGTATCCGAGGGTGAAGCCTTGATTAGCCGCTACAAGATCGTAAAGAGCGA
AACCGGGCGGCCGGAGTACATCGAGATCGAGCTAGCTGATTGGATGTACCGCGAGATTACAGAAGGCAAG
AACCCGGACGTGCTGACGGTTCACCCCGATTACTTTTTGATCGATCCCGGCATCGGCCGTTTTCTCTACC
GCCTGGCACGCCGCGCCGCAGGCAAGGCAGAAGCCAGATGGTTGTTCAAGACGATCTACGAACGCAGTGG
CAGCGCCGGAGAGTTCAAGAAGTTCTGTTTCACCGTGCGCAAGCTGATCGGGTCAAATGACCTGCCGGAG
TACGATTTGAAGGAGGAGGCGGGGCAGGCTGGCCCGATCCTAGTCATGCGCTACCGCAACCTGATCGAGG
GCGAAGCATCCGCCGGTTCCTAATGTACGGAGCAGATGCTAGGGCAAATTGCCCTAGCAGGGGAAAAAGG
TCGAAAAAGCTTCTTTCCTGTGGATAGCACGTACATTGGGAACCCAAAGCCGTACATTGGGAACCGGAAC
CCGTACATTGGGAACCCAAAGCCGTACATTGGGAACCGGTCACACATGTAAGTGACTGATATAAAAGAGA
AAAAAGGCGATTTTTCCGCCTAAAACTCTTTAAAACTTATTAAAACTCTTAAAACCCGCCTGGCCTGTGC
ATAACTGTCTGGCCAGCGCACAGCCGAACAGCTGCAAAAAGCGCCCACATCAAGGCTCCGAGTGCGCGGA
ACCCCTATTTGTTTATTTTTCTAAATACATTCAAATATGTATCCGCTCATGAGACAATAACCCTGATAAA
TGCTTCAATAATATTGAAAAAGGAAGAGTATGGCTAAAATGAGAATATCACCGGAATTGAAAAAACTGAT
CGAAAAATACCGCTGCGTAAAAGATACGGAAGGAATGTCTCCTGCTAAGGTATATAAGCTGGTGGGAGAA
AATGAAAACCTATATTTAAAAATGACGGACAGCCGGTATAAAGGGACCACCTATGATGTGGAACGGGAAA
AGGACATGATGCTATGGCTGGAAGGAAAGCTGCCTGTTCCAAAGGTCCTGCACTTTGAACGGCATGATGG
CTGGAGCAATCTGCTCATGAGTGAGGCCGATGGCGTCCTTTGCTCGGAAGAGTATGAAGATGAACAAAGC
CCTGAAAAGATTATCGAGCTGTATGCGGAGTGCATCAGGCTCTTTCACTCCATCGACATATCGGATTGTC
CCTATACGAATAGCTTAGACAGCCGCTTAGCCGAATTGGATTACTTACTGAATAACGATCTGGCCGATGT
GGATTGCGAAAACTGGGAAGAGGACACTCCATTTAAAGATCCGCGCGAGCTGTATGATTTTTTAAAGACG
GAAAAGCCCGAAGAGGAACTTGTCTTTTCCCACGGCGACCTGGGAGACAGCAACATCTTTGTGAAAGATG
GCAAAGTAAGTGGCTTTATTGATCTTGGGAGAAGCGGCAGGGCGGACAAGTGGTATGACATTGCCTTCTG
CGTCCGGTCGCTCAGGGAGGATATCGGGGAAGAACAGTATGTCGAGCTATTTTTTGACTTACTGGGGATC
AAGCCTGATTGGGAGAAAATAAAATATTATATTTTACTGGATGAATTGTTTTAGCTGTCAGACCAAGTTT
ACTCATATATACTTTAGATTGATTTAAAACTTCATTTTTAATTTAAAAGGATCTAGGTGAAGATCCTTTT
TGATAATCTCATGACCAAAATCCCTTAACGTGAGTTTTCGTTCCACTGAGCGTCAGACCCCGTAGAAAAG
ATCAAAGGATCTTCTTGAGATCCTTTTTTTCTGCGCGTAATCTGCTGCTTGCAAACAAAAAAACCACCGC
TACCAGCGGTGGTTTGTTTGCCGGATCAAGAGCTACCAACTCTTTTTCCGAAGGTAACTGGCTTCAGCAG
AGCGCAGATACCAAATACTGTTCTTCTAGTGTAGCCGTAGTTAGGCCACCACTTCAAGAACTCTGTAGCA
CCGCCTACATACCTCGCTCTGCTAATCCTGTTACCAGTGGCTGCTGCCAGTGGCGATAAGTCGTGTCTTA
CCGGGTTGGACTCAAGACGATAGTTACCGGATAAGGCGCAGCGGTCGGGCTGAACGGGGGGTTCGTGCAC
ACAGCCCAGCTTGGAGCGAACGACCTACACCGAACTGAGATACCTACAGCGTGAGCTATGAGAAAGCGCC
ACGCTTCCCGAAGGGAGAAAGGCGGACAGGTATCCGGTAAGCGGCAGGGTCGGAACAGGAGAGCGCACGA
GGGAGCTTCCAGGGGGAAACGCCTGGTATCTTTATAGTCCTGTCGGGTTTCGCCACCTCTGACTTGAGCG
TCGATTTTTGTGATGCTCGTCAGGGGGGCGGAGCCTATGGAAAAACGCCAGCAACGCGGCCTTTTTACGG
TTCCTGCTCGGATCTGTTGGACCGGACAGTAGTCATGGTTGATGGGCTGCCTGTATCGAGTGGTGATTTT
GTGCCGAGCTGCCGGTCGGGGAGCTGTTGGCTGGCTGGTGGCAGGATATATTGTGGTGTAAACAAATTGA
CGCTTAGACAACTTAATAACACATTGCGGACGTTTTTAATGTACTGGGGTT
Features (pLannotate 1.2.2; 15 found; start..end, strand, type, name):
    127..803     +  promoter       CaMV 35S promoter (enhanced): cauliflower mosaic virus 35S promoter with a duplicated enhancer region
    828..881     +  misc_feature   TMV Ω: translational enhancer from the tobacco mosaic virus 5'-leader sequence (Gallie et al., 1988)
    890..4993    +  CDS            Cas9: Cas9 (Csn1) endonuclease from the Streptococcus pyogenes Type II CRISPR/Cas system generates RNA-guided double strand breaks in DNA
   5033..5749    +  CDS            EYFP: EYFP is a basic (constitutively fluorescent) green/yellow fluorescent protein published in 1996, derived from Aequorea victoria. It is reported to be a very rapidly-maturing weak dimer with high acid sensitivity.
   5765..6017    +  terminator     NOS terminator: nopaline synthase terminator and poly(A) signal
   6269..6344    +  misc_RNA       gRNA scaffold: guide RNA scaffold for the Streptococcus pyogenes CRISPR/Cas9 system
   6356..6377    -  protein_bind   attB2 (fragment): mutant version of attB; recombination site for the Gateway® BP reaction BP Clonase™
   6449..6473    +  misc_feature   RB T-DNA repeat: right border repeat from nopaline C58 T-DNA
   6782..7411    +  CDS            pVS1 StaA: stability protein from the Pseudomonas plasmid pVS1 (Heeb et al., 2000)
   7840..8913    +  CDS            pVS1 RepA: replication protein from the Pseudomonas plasmid pVS1 (Heeb et al., 2000)
   8979..9173    +  rep_origin     pVS1 oriV: origin of replication for the Pseudomonas plasmid pVS1 (Heeb et al., 2000)
   9235..9339    +  promoter       AmpR promoter: bla
   9340..10134   +  CDS            KanR: aminoglycoside phosphotransferase; aphA-3; confers resistance to kanamycin
  10305..10893   +  rep_origin     ori: high-copy-number ColE1/pMB1/pBR322/pUC origin of replication
  11029..11053   +  misc_feature   LB T-DNA repeat: left border repeat from nopaline C58 T-DNA
