[The description below was written by a language model from this plasmid's Addgene catalogue record and pLannotate feature annotations shown in this document.]
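Description:
pEPOR2KN0030 is a Level 2 MoClo (Golden Gate) plant expression construct built in the binary backbone pICSL4723, combining two Level 1 transcription units between T-DNA borders. The Level 1 cassettes were assembled through BpiI sites that were destroyed in the process. The backbone carries nopaline-type left and right border repeats, the pVS1 replication and stability functions (oriV, RepA, StaA) that typically support maintenance in Agrobacterium, and a high-copy ColE1/pUC-type origin for propagation in E. coli. Selection in bacteria is by kanamycin, through an aminoglycoside phosphotransferase gene driven by the bla promoter. No plant selectable marker is annotated within the T-DNA.

The first cassette expresses Sp-eCas9 1.1, an enhanced-specificity variant of Streptococcus pyogenes Cas9. It is driven by the CaMV 35S promoter with a duplicated enhancer, uses the TMV Ω leader as a translational enhancer, and ends in the NOS terminator. The feature table also places an EYFP coding sequence immediately downstream of Cas9 and before the terminator. This suggests a fluorescent fusion for monitoring nuclease expression, although the catalogue fields do not mention it.

The second cassette is described as an AtU6-26 promoter driving a single guide RNA. The SpCas9 gRNA scaffold is annotated, but the U6 promoter itself was not detected by the annotation software. The guide targets NbPDS (by its name, presumably the Nicotiana benthamiana phytoene desaturase gene) and deliberately contains one mismatch to the target. This makes the construct a test of how well the high-fidelity nuclease tolerates imperfect guide–target pairing, in keeping with the associated study comparing the efficiency and specificity of Cas nucleases in plants.
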