Addgene plasmid #117602: pEPOR2KN0030
Purpose: Level2 MoClo construct, containing level1 plant expression cassettes for Sp-eCas9 1.1(pEPOR1CB0011) and sgRNA_NbPDS+1 mismatch(pEPOR1CB020)
Depositing lab: Nicola Patron. Depositing organization: Earlham Institute. Publication: Comparison of efficiency and specificity of CRISPR-associated (Cas) nucleases in plants: An expanded toolkit for precision genome engineering. Raitskin O, Schudoma C, West A, Patron NJ. PLoS One. 2019 Feb 27;14(2):e0211598. doi: 10.1371/journal.pone.0211598. eCollection 2019. PubMed 30811422.
Backbone
  Vector backbone: pICSL4723
  Vector type: Plant Expression
Growth in bacteria
  Bacterial resistance: Kanamycin, 50 μg/mL
  Growth temperature: 37°C
  Growth strain: DH5alpha
  Copy number: High Copy
Gene/Insert
  Gene/Insert name: [35S:Sp-eCas9 1.1(pEPOR1CB0011) ] +[AtU6-26:sgRNA]
  Species: Synthetic
  Cloning method: Restriction Enzyme; 5′ cloning site BpiI (destroyed during cloning); 3′ cloning site BpiI (destroyed during cloning)
Terms and licenses: Academic/Nonprofit Terms; Industry Terms: Not Available to Industry
Depositor comments: Please visit https://www.biorxiv.org/content/early/2018/09/20/422766 for BioRxiv preprint
How to cite: pEPOR2KN0030 was a gift from Nicola Patron (Addgene plasmid # 117602 ; http://n2t.net/addgene:117602 ; RRID:Addgene_117602)
